>Addgene plasmid #184844 | pcloDF-amp | addgene full sequence | sequence record 373956 | Addgene NGS Result
TTTACAGGGCAAAAGATTACGCGCAGAAAAAAAGGATCTCAAGAAGATCCTTTGATCACTAGTCCTTTTC
CTTTGAGTTGTGGGTATCTGTAAATTCTGCTAGACCTTTGCTGGAAAACTTGTAAATTCTGCTAGACCCT
CTGTAAATTCCGCTAGACCTTTGTGTGTTTTTTTTGTTTATATTCAAGTGGTTATAATTTATAGAATAAA
GAAAGAATAAAAAAAGATAAAAAGAATAGATCCCAGCCCTGTGTATAACTCACTACTTTAGTCAGTTCCG
CAGTATTACAAAAGGATGTCGCAAACGCTGTTTGCTCCTCTACAAAACAGACCTTAAAACCCTAAAGGCT
TAAGTAGCACCCTCGCAAGCTCGGGCAAATCGCTGAATATTCCTTTTGTCTCCGACCATCAGGCACCTGA
GTCGCTGTCTTTTTCGTGACATTCAGTTCGCTGCGCTCACGGCTCTGGCAGTGAATGGGGGTAAATGGCA
CTACAGGCGCCTTTTATGGATTCATGCAAGGAAACTACCCATAATACAAGAAAAGCCCGTCACGGGCTTC
TCAGGGCGTTTTATGGCGGGTCTGCTATGTGGTGCTATCTGACTTTTTGCTGTTCAGCAGTTCCTGCCCT
CTGATTTTCCAGTCTGACCACTTCGGATTATCCCGTGACAGGTCATTCAGACTGGCTAATGCACCCAGTA
AGGCAGCGGTATCATCAACAGGCTTACCCGTCTTACTGTCCCTAGTGCTTGGATTCTCACCAATAAAAAA
CGCCCGGCGGCAACCGAGCGTTCTGAACAAATCCAGATGGAGTTCTGAGTTACCAATGCTTAATCAGTGA
GGCACCTATCTCAGCGATCTGTCTATTTCGTTCATCCATAGTTGCCTGACTCCCCGTCGTGTAGATAACT
ACGATACGGGAGGGCTTACCATCTGGCCCCAGTGCTGCAATGATACCGCGAGACCCACGCTCACCGGCTC
CAGATTTATCAGCAATAAACCAGCCAGCCGGAAGGGCCGAGCGCAGAAGTGGTCCTGCAACTTTATCCGC
CTCCATCCAGTCTATTAATTGTTGCCGGGAAGCTAGAGTAAGTAGTTCGCCAGTTAATAGTTTGCGCAAC
GTTGTTGCCATTGCTACAGGCATCGTGGTGTCACGCTCGTCGTTTGGTATGGCTTCATTCAGCTCCGGTT
CCCAACGATCAAGGCGAGTTACATGATCCCCCATGTTGTGCAAAAAAGCGGTTAGCTCCTTCGGTCCTCC
GATCGTTGTCAGAAGTAAGTTGGCCGCAGTGTTATCACTCATGGTTATGGCAGCACTGCATAATTCTCTT
ACTGTCATGCCATCCGTAAGATGCTTTTCTGTGACTGGTGAGTACTCAACCAAGTCATTCTGAGAATAGT
GTATGCGGCGACCGAGTTGCTCTTGCCCGGCGTCAATACGGGATAATACCGCGCCACATAGCAGAACTTT
AAAAGTGCTCATCATTGGAAAACGTTCTTCGGGGCGAAAACTCTCAAGGATCTTACCGCTGTTGAGATCC
AGTTCGATGTAACCCACTCGTGCACCCAACTGATCTTCAGCATCTTTTACTTTCACCAGCGTTTCTGGGT
GAGCAAAAACAGGAAGGCAAAATGCCGCAAAAAAGGGAATAAGGGCGACACGGAAATGTTGAATACTCAT
ACTCTTCCTTTTTCAATATTATTGAAGCATTTATCAGGGTTATTGTCTCATGAGCGGATACATATTTGAA
TGTATTTAGAAAAATAAACAAATAGGGGTTCCGCGACATTAACCTATAAAAATAGGCGTATCACGAGGCC
CTTTCGTCTTCACCTCGAGTTCCTGAGTAGGACAAATCCGCCGCCCTAGACCTAGGGCGCTGCGGACACA
TACAAAGTTACCCACAGATTCCGTGGATAAGCAGGGGACTAACATGTGAGGCAAAACAGCAGGGCCGCGC
CGGTGGCGTTTTTCCATAGGCTCCGCCCTCCTGCCAGAGTTCACATAAACAGACGCTTTTCCGGTGCATC
TGTGGGAGCCGTGAGGCTCAACCATGAATCTGACAGTACGGGCGAAACCCGACAGGACTTAAAGATCCCC
ACCGTTTCCGGCGGGTCGCTCCCTCTTGCGCTCTCCTGTTCCGACCCTGCCGTTTACCGGATACCTGTTC
CGCCTTTCTCCCTTACGGGAAGTGTGGCGCTTTCTCATAGCTCACACACTGGTATCTCGGCTCGGTGTAG
GTCGTTCGCTCCAAGCTGGGCTGTAAGCAAGAACTCCCCGTTCAGCCCGACTGCTGCGCCTTATCCGGTA
ACTGTTCACTTGAGTCCAACCCGGAAAAGCACGGTAAAACGCCACTGGCAGCAGCCATTGGTAACTGGGA
GTTCGCAGAGGATTTGTTTAGCTAAACACGCGGTTGCTCTTGAAGTGTGCGCCAAAGTCCGGCTACACTG
GAAGGACAGATTTGGTTGCTGTGCTCTGCGAAAGCCAGTTACCACGGTTAAGCAGTTCCCCAACTGACTT
AACCTTCGATCAAACCACCTCCCCAGGTGGTTTTTTCG
Features (pLannotate 1.2.2; 6 found; start..end, strand, type, name):
     58..261     -  rep_origin     pSC101 ori (fragment): low-copy replication origin that requires the Rep101 protein
    763..797     -  terminator     lambda t0 terminator: minimal transcription terminator from phage lambda (Scholtissek and Grosse, 1987)
    820..1680    -  CDS            AmpR: β-lactamase; bla; confers resistance to ampicillin, carbenicillin, and related antibiotics
   1681..1785    -  promoter       AmpR promoter: bla
   1841..1857    +  terminator     rrnB T1 terminator (fragment): Escherichia coli rrnB; transcription terminator T1 from the E. coli rrnB gene
   1877..57      -  rep_origin     CloDF13 ori (across the origin): Plasmids containing the CloDF13 (CDF) origin of replication can be propagated in E. coli cells that contain additional plasmids with compatible origins.
