[The description below was written by a language model from this plasmid's Addgene catalogue record and pLannotate feature annotations shown in this document.]
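Description:
pcloDF-amp is a small (about 2.6 kb) empty bacterial backbone derived from pUC19, in which the original replication origin was exchanged for the CloDF13 (CDF) origin and the lac cassette was removed. It is catalogued as a bacterial expression and synthetic biology vector, is propagated in E. coli, and is selected with ampicillin. It carries no insert, and the record does not describe a dedicated promoter or multiple cloning site for a payload. New parts are expected to be introduced by Gibson assembly.

The annotated sequence matches this minimal design. The β-lactamase gene (AmpR) is driven by its native bla promoter and followed by a lambda t0 terminator. A short fragment annotated as the rrnB T1 terminator lies between the resistance cassette and the origin, where it may help insulate these elements from read-through transcription. The CloDF13 origin spans the numbering junction of the circular sequence. Immediately next to it is a short fragment annotated as pSC101 ori. This is only a partial match, and without the Rep101 protein it would not be expected to drive replication, so it may be a leftover of construction or an annotation artefact. The record lists the plasmid as high copy.

The main value of the CloDF13 origin is that it is compatible with other common origins, so this backbone can be maintained in the same cell as additional plasmids. That suits multi-plasmid experiments, and the associated publication concerns anti-CRISPR prediction and an inhibitor of Cas13b nucleases. The record does not state the specific role this backbone played in that work.
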