Addgene plasmid #184844: pcloDF-amp
Purpose: (Empty Backbone) Backbone that confers Ampicillin resistance, contains cloDF ori
Depositing lab: Chase Beisel. Depositing organization: Helmholtz-Zentrum fuer Infektionsforschung (HZI). Publication: Anti-CRISPR prediction using deep learning reveals an inhibitor of Cas13b nucleases. Wandera KG, Alkhnbashi OS, Bassett HVI, Mitrofanov A, Hauns S, Migur A, Backofen R, Beisel CL. Mol Cell. 2022 May 24. pii: S1097-2765(22)00437-3. doi: 10.1016/j.molcel.2022.05.003. PubMed 35649413.
Backbone
  Vector backbone: pUC19
  Backbone size (bp): 2558
  Modifications to backbone: origin was exchanged with cloDF, lac cassette deleted
  Vector type: Bacterial Expression, Synthetic Biology
Growth in bacteria
  Bacterial resistance: Ampicillin, 100 μg/mL
  Growth temperature: 37°C
  Growth strain: DH5alpha
  Copy number: High Copy
Gene/Insert
  Cloning method: Gibson Cloning
  Sequencing primers: 5′ TATCACGAGGCCCTTTCGTC; 3′ TGTGTGAGCTATGAGAAAGCGC
Terms and licenses: Academic/Nonprofit Terms; Industry Terms: Not Available to Industry
How to cite: pcloDF-amp was a gift from Chase Beisel (Addgene plasmid # 184844 ; http://n2t.net/addgene:184844 ; RRID:Addgene_184844)
